Addgene plasmid #66271: DRD4-Tango
Purpose: Expression of G protein-coupled receptors for PRESTO-Tango: parallel receptorome expression and screening via transcriptional output, with transcriptional activation following arrestin translocation
Depositing lab: Bryan Roth. Depositing organization: University of North Carolina at Chapel Hill. Publication: PRESTO-Tango as an open-source resource for interrogation of the druggable human GPCRome. Kroeze WK, Sassano MF, Huang XP, Lansu K, McCorvy JD, Giguere PM, Sciaky N, Roth BL. Nat Struct Mol Biol. 2015 May;22(5):362-9. doi: 10.1038/nsmb.3014. Epub 2015 Apr 20. PubMed 25895059.
Backbone
  Vector backbone: empty Tango
  Backbone size w/o insert (bp): 6632
  Vector type: Mammalian Expression
  Selectable markers: Neomycin (select with G418)
Growth in bacteria
  Bacterial resistance: Ampicillin, 100 μg/mL
  Growth temperature: 37°C
  Growth strain: DH5alpha
  Copy number: High Copy
Gene/Insert
  Gene/Insert name: DRD4
  Species: H. sapiens (human)
  Insert size (bp): 1257
  Entrez Gene: DRD4 (a.k.a. D4DR)
  Promoter: CMV
  Tag / fusion protein: FLAG (N terminal on backbone)
  Cloning method: Restriction Enzyme; 5′ cloning site NotI (not destroyed); 3′ cloning site XhoI (unknown if destroyed)
  Sequencing primers: 5′ CMV-F; 3′ Tet-R
Terms and licenses: Academic/Nonprofit Terms; Industry Terms: Not Available to Industry
Depositor comments: Please note: Most of the PRESTO-Tango vectors do not contain the XhoI cut site downstream of the tTA sequence and instead carry an XbaI site. If you need to perform an XhoI digest we recommend sequencing with a forward primer at the C-terminus of tTA to determine which of the two sites is present. Suggested primer: 5-gagctccacttagacggcgagg-3. Original backbone was pcDNA3.1(+). These plasmids were generated as part of the Illuminating the Druggable Genome (IDG) program sponsored by the NIH Common Fund. The goal of this program is to identify, gather, and distribute information and resources for proteins that currently are not well-studied yet belong to commonly drug-targeted protein families: protein kinases, non-olfactory G-protein coupled receptors (GPCRs), and ion channels. The IDG program is designed to develop fundamental research tools for understudied proteins, elucidate their function, and disseminate the IDG-related resources and data to the greater scientific community.
How to cite: DRD4-Tango was a gift from Bryan Roth (Addgene plasmid # 66271 ; http://n2t.net/addgene:66271 ; RRID:Addgene_66271)
