[The description below was written by a language model from this plasmid's Addgene catalogue record.]
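Description:
DRD4-Tango is a mammalian expression plasmid from the PRESTO-Tango collection, a set of G protein-coupled receptor constructs built for parallel screening of the human GPCRome by a transcriptional readout of arrestin recruitment. It is based on an "empty Tango" backbone that was itself derived from pcDNA3.1(+). The plasmid is maintained at high copy in E. coli under ampicillin selection, and it carries a neomycin resistance marker so that transfected mammalian cells can be selected with G418.

The insert is the human dopamine D4 receptor (DRD4, about 1.26 kb), expressed from the CMV promoter and cloned by restriction digest downstream of a backbone-encoded N-terminal FLAG tag, which can be used to detect the receptor. The depositor's notes indicate that a tTA (tetracycline transactivator) coding sequence lies downstream of the receptor. This fits the Tango design, in which the receptor is fused at its C terminus to a transcription factor that is released after arrestin translocates to the activated receptor, then drives a reporter gene. The record does not list the intervening linker, protease cleavage site or other elements of the fusion, and no feature table is provided, so these details cannot be confirmed here. The depositor also cautions that the restriction site following tTA varies among vectors in the collection, with most carrying XbaI rather than XhoI.

The construct is intended for measuring ligand-induced activation of DRD4 through arrestin recruitment, independent of G protein coupling, either alone or alongside other receptors in the panel. It was produced under a programme developing research tools for drug-targeted protein families.
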