>Addgene plasmid #66271 | DRD4-Tango | depositor partial sequence | sequence record 113155 | empty Tango
GACGGATCGGGAGATCTCCCGATCCCCTATGGTGCACTCTCAGTACAATCTGCTCTGATGCCGCATAGTT
AAGCCAGTATCTGCTCCCTGCTTGTGTGTTGGAGGTCGCTGAGTAGTGCGCGAGCAAAATTTAAGCTACA
ACAAGGCAAGGCTTGACCGACAATTGCATGAAGAATCTGCTTAGGGTTAGGCGTTTTGCGCTGCTTCGCG
ATGTACGGGCCAGATATACGCGTTGACATTGATTATTGACTAGTTATTAATAGTAATCAATTACGGGGTC
ATTAGTTCATAGCCCATATATGGAGTTCCGCGTTACATAACTTACGGTAAATGGCCCGCCTGGCTGACCG
CCCAACGACCCCCGCCCATTGACGTCAATAATGACGTATGTTCCCATAGTAACGCCAATAGGGACTTTCC
ATTGACGTCAATGGGTGGAGTATTTACGGTAAACTGCCCACTTGGCAGTACATCAAGTGTATCATATGCC
AAGTACGCCCCCTATTGACGTCAATGACGGTAAATGGCCCGCCTGGCATTATGCCCAGTACATGACCTTA
TGGGACTTTCCTACTTGGCAGTACATCTACGTATTAGTCATCGCTATTACCATGGTGATGCGGTTTTGGC
AGTACATCAATGGGCGTGGATAGCGGTTTGACTCACGGGGATTTCCAAGTCTCCACCCCATTGACGTCAA
TGGGAGTTTGTTTTGGCACCAAAATCAACGGGACTTTCCAAAATGTCGTAACAACTCCGCCCCATTGACG
CAAATGGGCGGTAGGCGTGTACGGTGGGAGGTCTATATAAGCAGAGCTCTCTGGCTAACTAGAGAACCCA
CTGCTTACTGGCTTATCGAAATTAATACGACTCACTATAGGGAGACCCAAGCTGGCTAGCGTTTAAACTT
AAGCTTGGTACCGAGCTCGGATCCACTAGTCCAGTGTGGTGGAATTCTGCAGATATCCAGCACAGTGGCG
GCCGCGCCACCATGAAGACGATCATCGCCCTGAGCTACATCTTCTGCCTGGTATTCGCCGACTACAAGGA
CGATGATGACGCCAGCATCGATACCGGTGGACGCACCCCACCCAGCCTGGGTCCCCAAGATGAGTCCTGC
ACCACCGCCAGCTCCTCCCTGGCCAAGGACACTTCATCGACCGGTGAGAACCTGTACTTCCAGCTAAGAT
TAGATAAAAGTAAAGTGATTAACAGCGCATTAGAGCTGCTTAATGAGGTCGGAATCGAAGGTTTAACAAC
CCGTAAACTCGCCCAGAAGCTAGGTGTAGAGCAGCCTACATTGTATTGGCATGTAAAAAATAAGCGGGCT
TTGCTCGACGCCTTAGCCATTGAGATGTTAGATAGGCACCATACTCACTTTTGCCCTTTAGAAGGGGAAA
GCTGGCAAGATTTTTTACGTAATAACGCTAAAAGTTTTAGATGTGCTTTACTAAGTCATCGCGATGGAGC
AAAAGTACATTTAGGTACACGGCCTACAGAAAAACAGTATGAAACTCTCGAAAATCAATTAGCCTTTTTA
TGCCAACAAGGTTTTTCACTAGAGAATGCATTATATGCACTCAGCGCTGTGGGGCATTTTACTTTAGGTT
GCGTATTGGAAGATCAAGAGCATCAAGTCGCTAAAGAAGAAAGGGAAACACCTACTACTGATAGTATGCC
GCCATTATTACGACAAGCTATCGAATTATTTGATCACCAAGGTGCAGAGCCAGCCTTCTTATTCGGCCTT
GAATTGATCATATGCGGATTAGAAAAACAACTTAAATGTGAAAGTGGGTCCGCGTACAGCCGCGCGCGTA
CGAAAAACAATTACGGGTCTACCATCGAGGGCCTGCTCGATCTCCCGGACGACGACGCCCCCGAAGAGGC
GGGGCTGGCGGCTCCGCGCCTGTCCTTTCTCCCCGCGGGACACACGCGCAGACTGTCGACGGCCCCCCCG
ACCGATGTCAGCCTGGGGGACGAGCTCCACTTAGACGGCGAGGACGTGGCGATGGCGCATGCCGACGCGC
TAGACGATTTCGATCTGGACATGTTGGGGGACGGGGATTCCCCGGGTCCGGGATTTACCCCCCACGACTC
CGCCCCCTACGGCGCTCTGGATATGGCCGACTTCGAGTTTGAGCAGATGTTTACCGATGCCCTTGGAATT
GACGAGTACGGTGGGTAGCTCGAGTCTAGAGGGCCCGTTTAAACCCGCTGATCAGCCTCGACTGTGCCTT
CTAGTTGCCAGCCATCTGTTGTTTGCCCCTCCCCCGTGCCTTCCTTGACCCTGGAAGGTGCCACTCCCAC
TGTCCTTTCCTAATAAAATGAGGAAATTGCATCGCATTGTCTGAGTAGGTGTCATTCTATTCTGGGGGGT
GGGGTGGGGCAGGACAGCAAGGGGGAGGATTGGGAAGACAATAGCAGGCATGCTGGGGATGCGGTGGGCT
CTATGGCTTCTGAGGCGGAAAGAACCAGCTGGGGCTCTAGGGGGTATCCCC
[124 nt withheld, positions 2502-2625]
C
[91 nt withheld, positions 2627-2717]
A
[49 nt withheld, positions 2719-2767]
CCTTTGACGTTGGAGTCCACGTTCTTT
[37 nt withheld, positions 2795-2831]
ACCCTATCTCGGTCTATTCTTTTGATTTATAAGGGATTTTGCCGATTTCGGCCTATTGGTTAAAAAATGA
GCTGATTTAACAAAAATTTAACGCGAATTAATTCTGTGGAATGTGTGTCAGTTAGGGTGTGGAAAGTCCC
CAGGCTCCCCAGCAGGCAGAAGTATGCAAAGCATGCATCTCAATTAGTCAGCAACCAGGTGTGGAAAGTC
CCCAGGCTCCCCAGCAGGCAGAAGTATGCAAAGCATGCATCTCAATTAGTCAGCAACCATAGTCCCGCCC
CTAACTCCGCCCATCCCGCCCCTAACTCCGCCCAGTTCCGCCCATTCTCCGCCCCATGGCTGACTAATTT
TTTTTATTTATGCAGAGGCCGAGGCCGCCTCTGCCTCTGAGCTATTCCAGAAGTAGTGAGGAGGCTTTTT
TGGAGGCCTAGGCTTTTGCAAAAAGCTCCCGGGAGCTTGTATATCCATTTTCGGATCTGATCAAGAGACA
GGATGAGGATCGTTTCGCATGATTGAACAAGATGGATTGCACGCAGGTTCTCCGGCCGCTTGGGTGGAGA
GGCTATTCGGCTATGACTGGGCACAACAGACAATCGGCTGCTCTGATGCCGCCGTGTTCCGGCTGTCAGC
GCAGGGGCGCCCGGTTCTTTTTGTCAAGACCGACCTGTCCGGTGCCCTGAATGAACTGCAGGACGAGGCA
GCGCGGCTATCGTGGCTGGCCACGACGGGCGTTCCTTGCGCAGCTGTGCTCGACGTTGTCACTGAAGCGG
GAAGGGACTGGCTGCTATTGGGCGAAGTGCCGGGGCAGGATCTCCTGTCATCTCACCTTGCTCCTGCCGA
GAAAGTATCCATCATGGCTGATGCAATGCGGCGGCTGCATACGCTTGATCCGGCTACCTGCCCATTCGAC
CACCAAGCGAAACATCGCATCGAGCGAGCACGTACTCGGATGGAAGCCGGTCTTGTCGATCAGGATGATC
TGGACGAAGAGCATCAGGGGCTCGCGCCAGCCGAACTGTTCGCCAGGCTCAAGGCGCGCATGCCCGACGG
CGAGGATCTCGTCGTGACCCATGGCGATGCCTGCTTGCCGAATATCATGGTGGAAAATGGCCGCTTTTCT
GGATTCATCGACTGTGGCCGGCTGGGTGTGGCGGACCGCTATCAGGACATAGCGTTGGCTACCCGTGATA
TTGCTGAAGAGCTTGGCGGCGAATGGGCTGACCGCTTCCTCGTGCTTTACGGTATCGCCGCTCCCGATTC
GCAGCGCATCGCCTTCTATCGCCTTCTTGACGAGTTCTTCTGAGCGGGACTCTGGGGTTCGAAATGACCG
ACCAAGCGACGCCCAACCTGCCATCACGAGATTTCGATTCCACCGCCGCCTTCTATGAAAGGTTGGGCTT
CGGAATCGTTTTCCGGGACGCCGGCTGGATGATCCTCCAGCGCGGGGATCTCATGCTGGAGTTCTTCGCC
CACCCCAACTTGTTTATTGCAGCTTATAATGGTTACAAATAAAGCAATAGCATCACAAATTTCACAAATA
AAGCATTTTTTTCACTGCATTCTAGTTGTGGTTTGTCCAAACTCATCAATGTATCTTATCATGTCTGTAT
ACCGTCGACCTCTAGCTAGAGCTTGGCGTAATCATGGTCATAGCTGTTTCCTGTGTGAAATTGTTATCCG
CTCACAATTCCACACAACATACGAGCCGGAAGCATAAAGTGTAAAGCCTGGGGTGCCTAATGAGTGAGCT
AACTCACATTAATTGCGTTGCGCTCACTGCCCGCTTTCCAGTCGGGAAACCTGTCGTGCCAGCTGCATTA
ATGAATCGGCCAACGCGCGGGGAGAGGCGGTTTGCGTATTGGGCGCTCTTCCGCTTCCTCGCTCACTGAC
TCGCTGCGCTCGGTCGTTCGGCTGCGGCGAGCGGTATCAGCTCACTCAAAGGCGGTAATACGGTTATCCA
CAGAATCAGGGGATAACGCAGGAAAGAACATGTGAGCAAAAGGCCAGCAAAAGGCCAGGAACCGTAAAAA
GGCCGCGTTGCTGGCGTTTTTCCATAGGCTCCGCCCCCCTGACGAGCATCACAAAAATCGACGCTCAAGT
CAGAGGTGGCGAAACCCGACAGGACTATAAAGATACCAGGCGTTTCCCCCTGGAAGCTCCCTCGTGCGCT
CTCCTGTTCCGACCCTGCCGCTTACCGGATACCTGTCCGCCTTTCTCCCTTCGGGAAGCGTGGCGCTTTC
TCATAGCTCACGCTGTAGGTATCTCAGTTCGGTGTAGGTCGTTCGCTCCAAGCTGGGCTGTGTGCACGAA
CCCCCCGTTCAGCCCGACCGCTGCGCCTTATCCGGTAACTATCGTCTTGAGTCCAACCCGGTAAGACACG
ACTTATCGCCACTGGCAGCAGCCACTGGTAACAGGATTAGCAGAGCGAGGTATGTAGGCGGTGCTACAGA
GTTCTTGAAGTGGTGGCCTAACTACGGCTACACTAGAAGAACAGTATTTGGTATCTGCGCTCTGCTGAAG
CCAGTTACCTTCGGAAAAAGAGTTGGTAGCTCTTGATCCGGCAAACAAACCACCGCTGGTAGCGGTTTTT
TTGTTTGCAAGCAGCAGATTACGCGCAGAAAAAAAGGATCTCAAGAAGATCCTTTGATCTTTTCTACGGG
GTCTGACGCTCAGTGGAACGAAAACTCACGTTAAGGGATTTTGGTCATGAGATTATCAAAAAGGATCTTC
ACCTAGATCCTTTTAAATTAAAAATGAAGTTTTAAATCAATCTAAAGTATATATGAGTAAACTTGGTCTG
ACAGTTACCAATGCTTAATCAGTGAGGCACCTATCTCAGCGATCTGTCTATTTCGTTCATCCATAGTTGC
CTGACTCCCCGTCGTGTAGATAACTACGATACGGGAGGGCTTACCATCTGGCCCCAGTGCTGCAATGATA
CCGCGAGACCCACGCTCACCGGCTCCAGATTTATCAGCAATAAACCAGCCAGCCGGAAGGGCCGAGCGCA
GAAGTGGTCCTGCAACTTTATCCGCCTCCATCCAGTCTATTAATTGTTGCCGGGAAGCTAGAGTAAGTAG
TTCGCCAGTTAATAGTTTGCGCAACGTTGTTGCCATTGCTACAGGCATCGTGGTGTCACGCTCGTCGTTT
GGTATGGCTTCATTCAGCTCCGGTTCCCAACGATCAAGGCGAGTTACATGATCCCCCATGTTGTGCAAAA
AAGCGGTTAGCTCCTTCGGTCCTCCGATCGTTGTCAGAAGTAAGTTGGCCGCAGTGTTATCACTCATGGT
TATGGCAGCACTGCATAATTCTCTTACTGTCATGCCATCCGTAAGATGCTTTTCTGTGACTGGTGAGTAC
TCAACCAAGTCATTCTGAGAATAGTGTATGCGGCGACCGAGTTGCTCTTGCCCGGCGTCAATACGGGATA
ATACCGCGCCACATAGCAGAACTTTAAAAGTGCTCATCATTGGAAAACGTTCTTCGGGGCGAAAACTCTC
AAGGATCTTACCGCTGTTGAGATCCAGTTCGATGTAACCCACTCGTGCACCCAACTGATCTTCAGCATCT
TTTACTTTCACCAGCGTTTCTGGGTGAGCAAAAACAGGAAGGCAAAATGCCGCAAAAAAGGGAATAAGGG
CGACACGGAAATGTTGAATACTCATACTCTTCCTTTTTCAATATTATTGAAGCATTTATCAGGGTTATTG
TCTCATGAGCGGATACATATTTGAATGTATTTAGAAAAATAAACAAATAGGGGTTCCGCGCACATTTCCC
CGAAAAGTGCCACCTGACGTC
