>Addgene plasmid #66271 | DRD4-Tango | depositor partial sequence | sequence record 113156 | DRD4
ATGGGTAATCGAAGCACTGCTGACGCAGACGGCCTGCTTGCCGGGAGAGGTCCGGCCGCCGGTGCCAGCG
CTGGTGCCTCCGCCGGCCTCGCTGGGCAAGGGGCCGCCGCATTGGTAGGTGGCGTGCTGCTCATTGGAGC
TGTTCTGGCAGGAAATAGTCTGGTGTGTGTCTCCGTTGCCACAGAAAGGGCACTCCAGACTCCTACCAAT
TCCTTTATCGTTTCTCTGGCAGCCGCCGACCTTCTTCTGGCTCTCCTTGTGCTCCCACTTTTTGTGTATT
CTGAAGTGCAGGGCGGCGCCTGGCTGCTCTCACCCAGATTGTGTGATGCCCTCATGGCAATGGACGTTAT
GCTCTGCACCGCTTCCATCTTTAATCTGTGTGCCATATCTGTGGACCGCTTTGTAGCAGTTGCCGTCCCC
CTGCGGTACAATCGCCAGGGCGGGTCTCGGAGACAGTTGCTGCTGATCGGCGCTACTTGGCTTCTGTCCG
CTGCCGTGGCGGCACCCGTGCTTTGTGGCCTGAACGACGTGCGGGGTCGCGATCCTGCCGTGTGCAGGCT
GGAGGATAGGGATTATGTGGTTTACAGTTCCGTGTGTTCCTTCTTTCTGCCATGTCCGCTGATGTTGCTG
TTGTACTGGGCCACTTTCCGGGGGCTCCAGCGCTGGGAGGTCGCGAGAAGGGCCAAGTTGCATGGCCGGG
CTCCACGCCGCCCATCTGGTCCAGGGCCTCCTTCACCCACCCCACCCGCGCCGAGATTGCCTCAAGACCC
ATGTGGACCGGACTGTGCGCCACCTGCGCCCGGTCTGCCTCGGGGCCCATGTGGACCAGATTGTGCTCCG
GCCGCCCCCTCTCTTCCCCAGGACCCATGCGGCCCCGACTGCGCCCCTCCCGCCCCCGGCCTGCCTCCCG
ACCCATGTGGGTCTAACTGTGCCCCACCTGATGCCGTCAGGGCAGCAGCACTGCCCCCCCAGACACCTCC
CCAGACACGAAGGAGAAGACGCGCTAAGATCACTGGACGCGAGCGCAAGGCTATGCGCGTCTTGCCTGTC
GTTGTGGGCGCCTTCCTTCTCTGCTGGACACCATTCTTCGTTGTGCACATCACACAGGCACTTTGCCCAG
CCTGCTCTGTCCCCCCGAGACTGGTGTCCGCTGTTACGTGGCTGGGATACGTTAATAGCGCGCTGAATCC
AGTGATTTACACTGTGTTTAATGCAGAATTTCGCAATGTGTTTAGGAAGGCTCTCCGGGCTTGCTGT
