>Addgene plasmid #66271 | DRD4-Tango | addgene partial sequence | sequence record 117640 | CMV-F 5'-CGCAAATGGGCGGTAGGCGTG-3'
TCTCTGGCTAACTAGAGAACCCACTGCTTACTGGCTTATCGAAATTAATACGACTCACTATAGGGAGACC
CAAGCTGGCTAGCGTTTAAACTTAAGCTTGGTACCGAGCTCGGATCCACTAGTCCAGTGTGGTGGAATTC
TGCAGATATCCAGCACAGTGGCGGCCGCGCCACCATGAAGACGATCATCGCCCTGAGCTACATCTTCTGC
CTGGTATTCGCCGACTACAAGGACGATGATGACGCCAGCATCGATATGGGTAATCGAAGCACTGCTGACG
CAGACGGCCTGCTTGCCGGGAGAGGTCCGGCCGCCGGTGCCAGCGCTGGTGCCTCCGCCGGCCTCGCTGG
GCAAGGGGCCGCCGCATTGGTAGGTGGCGTGCTGCTCATTGGAGCTGTTCTGGCAGGAAATAGTCTGGTG
TGTGTCTCCGTTGCCACAGAAAGGGCACTCCAGACTCCTACCAATTCCTTTATCGTTTCTCTGGCAGCCG
CCGACCTTCTTCTGGCTCTCCTTGTGCTCCCACTTTTTGTGTATTCTGAAGTGCAGGGCGGCGCCTGGCT
GCTCTCACCCAGATTGTGTGATGCCCTCATGGCAATGGACGTTATGCTCTGCACCGCTTCCATCTTTAAT
CTGTGTGCCATATCTGTGGACCGCTTTGTAGCAGTTGCCGTCCCCCTGCGGTACAATCGCCAGGGCGGGT
CTCGGAGACAGTTGCTGCTGATCGGCGCTACTTGGCTTCTGTCCGCTGCCGTGGCGGCACCCGTGCTTTG
TGGCCTGAACGACGTGCGGGGTCGCGATCCTGCCGTGTGCAGGCTGGAGGATAGGGATTATGTGGTTTAC
AGTTCCGTGTGTTCCTTCTTTCTGCCATGTCCGCTGATGTTGCTGTTGTACTGGGCCACTTTCCGGGGGC
TCCAGCGCTGGGAGGTCGCGAGAAGGGCCAAGTTGCATGGCCGGGCTCCACGCCGCCCATCTGGTCCAGG
GCCTCCTTCACCCACCCCACCCGCGCCGAGATTGCCTCAAGACCCATGTGGACCGGACTGTG
