>Addgene plasmid #66271 | DRD4-Tango | addgene partial sequence | sequence record 118077 | Tet-R 5'-GGCGAGTTTACGGGTTGTTA-3'
CTCTAATGCGCTGTTAATCACTTTACTTTTATCTAATCTTAGCTGGAAGTACAGGTTCTCACCGGTCGAT
GAAGTGTCCTTGGCCAGGGAGGAGCTGGCGGTGGTGCAGGACTCATCTTGGGGACCCAGGCTGGGTGGGG
TGCGTCCACCGGTATCGATACAGCAAGCCCGGAGAGCCTTCCTAAACACATTGCGAAATTCTGCATTAAA
CACAGTGTAAATCACTGGATTCAGCGCGCTATTAACGTATCCCAGCCACGTAACAGCGGACACCAGTCTC
GGGGGGACAGAGCAGGCTGGGCAAAGTGCCTGTGTGATGTGCACAACGAAGAATGGTGTCCAGCAGAGAA
GGAAGGCGCCCACAACGACAGGCAAGACGCGCATAGCCTTGCGCTCGCGTCCAGTGATCTTAGCGCGTCT
TCTCCTTCGTGTCTGGGGAGGTGTCTGGGGGGGCAGTGCTGCTGCCCTGACGGCATCAGGTGGGGCACAG
TTAGACCCACATGGGTCGGGAGGCAGGCCGGGGGCGGGAGGGGCGCAGTCGGGGCCGCATGGGTCCTGGG
GAAGAGAGGGGGCGGCCGGAGCACAATCTGGTCCACATGGGCCCCGAGGCAGACCGGGCGCAGGTGGCGC
ACAGTCCGGTCCACATGGGTCTTGAGGCAATCTCGGCGCGGGTGGGGTGGGTGAAGGAGGCCCTGGACCA
GATGGGCGGCGTGGAGCCCGGCCATGCAACTTGGCCCTTCTCGCGACCTCCCAGCGCTGGAGCCCCCGGA
AAGTGGCCCAGTACAACAGCAACATCAGCGGACATGGCAGAAAGAAGGAACACACGGAACTGTAAACCAC
ATAATCCCTATCCTCCAGCCTGCACACGGCAGGATCGCGACCCCGCACGTCGTTCAGGCCACAAAGCACG
GGTGCCGCCACGGCAGCGGACAGAAGCCAAGTAGCGCCGATCAGCAGCAACTGTCTCCGAGACCCGCCCT
GGCGATTGTACCGCAGGGG
